>Addgene plasmid #153626 | pGBW-m4252867 | addgene full sequence | sequence record 307363 | Addgene NGS Result
CCAGATCTAGTAATCAATTACGGGGTCATTAGTTCATAGCCCATATATGGAGTTCCGCGTTACATAACTT
ACGGTAAATGGCCCGCCTGGCTGACCGCCCAACGACCCCCGCCCATTGACGTCAATAATGACGTATGTTC
CCATAGTAACGCCAATAGGGACTTTCCATTGACGTCAATGGGTGGAGTATTTACGGTAAACTGCCCACTT
GGCAGTACATCAAGTGTATCATATGCCAAGTACGCCCCCTATTGACGTCAATGACGGTAAATGGCCCGCC
TGGCATTATGCCCAGTACATGACCTTATGGGACTTTCCTACTTGGCAGTACATCTACGTATTAGTCATCG
CTATTACCATGCTGATGCGGTTTTGGCAGTACATCAATGGGCGTGGATAGCGGTTTGACTCACGGGGATT
TCCAAGTCTCCACCCCATTGACGTCAATGGGAGTTTGTTTTGGCACCAAAATCAACGGGACTTTCCAAAA
TGTCGTAACAACTCCGCCCCATTGACGCAAATGGGCGGTAGGCGTGTACGGTGGGAGGTCTATATAAGCA
GAGCTGGTTTAGTGAACCGTCAGATCAGATCTTTGTCGATCCTACCATCCACTCGACACACCCGCCAGCG
GCCGCCACCATGTACAGCTTTGTATCTGAAGAGACAGGCACTCTCATCGTTAATTCAGTGTTGCTGTTCC
TGGCATTTGTGGTCTTCCTTTTAGTGACCCTAGCGATACTGACGGCCCTCCGGCTGTGCGCTTATTGTTG
TAACATTGTCAACGTTAGTCTCGTGAAGCCCTCGTTCTACGTTTATTCCCGCGTGAAAAATCTAAACAGC
TCCCGTGTGCCTGATCTTCTTGTCGAAAACCTTTACTTTCAGTCGATGGATTATAAGGACCACGATGGAG
ACTACAAAGATCATGACATTGATTACAAGGACGACGATGACAAATAAGCTAGCTTGACTGACTGAGATAC
AGCGTACCTTCAGCTCACAGACATGATAAGATACATTGATGAGTTTGGACAAACCACAACTAGAATGCAG
TGAAAAAAATGCTTTATTTGTGAAATTTGTGATGCTATTGCTTTATTTGTAACCATTATAAGCTGCAATA
AACAAGTTAACAACAACAATTGCATTCATTTTATGTTTCAGGTTCAGGGGGAGGTGTGGGAGGTTTTTTA
AAGCAAGTAAAACCTCTACAAATGTGGTATTGGCCCATCTCTATCGGTATCGTAGCATAACCCCTTGGGG
CCTCTAAACGGGTCTTGAGGGGTTTTTTGTGCCCCTCGGGCCGGATTGCTATCTACCGGCATTGGCGCAG
AAAAAAATGCCTGATGCGACGCTGCGCGTCTTATACTCCCACATATGCCAGATTCAGCAACGGATACGGC
TTCCCCAACTTGCCCACTTCCATACGTGTCCTCCTTACCAGAAATTTATCCTTAAGGTCGTCAGCTATCC
TGCAGGCGATCTCTCGATTTCGATCAAGACATTCCTTTAATGGTCTTTTCTGGACACCACTAGGGGTCAG
AAGTAGTTCATCAAACTTTCTTCCCTCCCTAATCTCATTGGTTACCTTGGGCTATCGAAACTTAATTAAC
CAGTCAAGTCAGCTACTTGGCGAGATCGACTTGTCTGGGTTTCGACTACGCTCAGAATTGCGTCAGTCAA
GTTCGATCTGGTCCTTGCTATTGCACCCGTTCTCCGATTACGAGTTTCATTTAAATCATGTGAGCAAAAG
GCCAGCAAAAGGCCAGGAACCGTAAAAAGGCCGCGTTGCTGGCGTTTTTCCATAGGCTCCGCCCCCCTGA
CGAGCATCACAAAAATCGACGCTCAAGTCAGAGGTGGCGAAACCCGACAGGACTATAAAGATACCAGGCG
TTTCCCCCTGGAAGCTCCCTCGTGCGCTCTCCTGTTCCGACCCTGCCGCTTACCGGATACCTGTCCGCCT
TTCTCCCTTCGGGAAGCGTGGCGCTTTCTCATAGCTCACGCTGTAGGTATCTCAGTTCGGTGTAGGTCGT
TCGCTCCAAGCTGGGCTGTGTGCACGAACCCCCCGTTCAGCCCGACCGCTGCGCCTTATCCGGTAACTAT
CGTCTTGAGTCCAACCCGGTAAGACACGACTTATCGCCACTGGCAGCAGCCACTGGTAACAGGATTAGCA
GAGCGAGGTATGTAGGCGGTGCTACAGAGTTCTTGAAGTGGTGGCCTAACTACGGCTACACTAGAAGAAC
AGTATTTGGTATCTGCGCTCTGCTGAAGCCAGTTACCTTCGGAAAAAGAGTTGGTAGCTCTTGATCCGGC
AAACAAACCACCGCTGGTAGCGGTGGTTTTTTTGTTTGCAAGCAGCAGATTACGCGCAGAAAAAAAGGAT
CTCAAGAAGATCCTTTGATCTTTTCTACGGGGTCTGACGCTCAGTGGAACGAAAACTCACGTTAAGGGAT
TTTGGTCATGAGATTATCAAAAAGGATCTTCACCTAGATCCTTTTAAATTAAAAATGAAGTTTTAAATCA
ATCTAAAGTATATATGAGTAAACTTGGTCTGACAGTTACCAATGCTTAATCAGTGAGGCACCTATCTCAG
CGATCTGTCTATTTCGTTCATCCATAGTTGCATTTAAATTTCCGAACTCTCCAAGGCCCTCGTCGGAAAA
TCTTCAAACCTTTCGTCCGATCCATCTTGCAGGCTACCTCTCGAACGAACTATCGCAAGTCTCTTGGCCG
GCCTTGCGCCTTGGCTATTGCTTGGCAGCGCCTATCGCCAGGTATTACTCCAATCCCGAATATCCGAGAT
CGGGATCACCCGAGAGAAGTTCAACCTACATCCTCAATCCCGATCTATCCGAGATCCGAGGAATATCGAA
ATCGGGGCGCGCCTGGCCTCCGCGCCGGGTTTTGGCGCCTCCCGCGGGCGCCCCCCTCGTCACGGCGAGC
GCTGCCACGTCAGACGAAGGGCGCAGGAGCGTCCTGATCCTTCCGCCCGGACGCTCAGGACAGCGGCCCG
CTGCTCATAAGACTCGGCCTTAGAACCCCAGTATCAGCAGAAGGACATTTTAGGACGGGACTTGGGTGAC
TCTAGGGCACTGGTTTTCTTTCCAGAGAGCGGAACAGGCGAGGAAAAGTAGTCCCTTCTCGGCGATTCTG
CGGAGGGATCTCCGTGGGGCGGTGAACGCCGATGATTATATAAGGACGCGCCGGGTGTGGCACAGCTAGT
TCCGTCGCAGCCGGGATTTGGGTCGCGGTTCTTGTTTGTGGATCGCTGTGATCGTCACTTGGTGAGTAGC
GGGCTGCTGGGCTGGCCGGGGCTTTCGTGGCCGCCGGGCCGCTCGGTGGGACGGAAGCGTGTGGAGAGAC
CGCCAAGGGCTGTAGTCTGGGTCCGCGAGCAAGGTTGCCCTGAACTGGGGGTTGGGGGGAGCGCAGCAAA
ATGGCGGCTGTTCCCGAGTCTTGAATGGAAGACGCTTGTGAGGCGGGCTGTGAGGTCGTTGAAACAAGGT
GGGGGGCATGGTGGGCGGCAAGAACCCAAGGTCTTGAGCCCTTCGCTAATGCGGGAAAGCTCTTATTCGG
GTGAGATGGGCTGGGCACCATCTGGGGACCCTGACGTGAAGTTTGTCACTGACTGGAGAACTCGGTTTGT
CGTCTGTTGCGGGGGCGGCAGTTATGGCGGTGCCGTTGGGCAGTGCACCCGTACCTTTGGGAGCGCGCGC
CCTCGTCGTGTCGTGACGTCACCCGTTCTGTTGGCTTATAATGCAGGGTGGGGCCACCAGCCGGTAGGTG
TGCGGTAGGCTTTTCTCCGTCGCAGGACGCAGGGTTCGGGCCTAGGGTAGGCTCTCCTGAATCGACAGGC
GCCGGACCTCTGGTGAGGGGAGGGATAAGTGAGGCGTCAGTTTCTTTGGTCGGTTTTATGTACCTATCTT
CTTAAGTAGCTGAAGCTCCGGTTTTGAACTATGCGCTCGGGGTTGGCGAGTGTGTTTTGTGAAGTTTTTT
AGGCACCTTTTGAAATGTAATCATTTGGGTCAATATGTAATTTTCAGTGTTAGACTTGTAAATTGTCCGC
TAAATTCTGGCCGTTTTTGGCTTTTTTGTTAGACAACATGACCGAGTACAAGCCCACGGTGCGCCTCGCC
ACCCGCGACGACGTCCCCAGGGCCGTACGCACCCTCGCCGCCGCGTTCGCCGACTACCCCGCCACGCGCC
ACACCGTCGATCCGGACCGCCACATCGAGCGGGTCACCGAGCTGCAAGAACTCTTCCTCACGCGCGTCGG
GCTCGACATCGGCAAGGTGTGGGTCGCGGACGACGGCGCCGCGGTGGCGGTCTGGACCACGCCGGAGAGC
GTCGAAGCGGGGGCGGTGTTCGCCGAGATCGGCCCGCGCATGGCCGAGTTGAGCGGTTCCCGGCTGGCCG
CGCAGCAACAGATGGAGGGCCTCCTGGCGCCGCACCGGCCCAAGGAGCCCGCGTGGTTCCTGGCCACCGT
CGGCGTCTCGCCCGACCACCAGGGCAAGGGTCTGGGCAGCGCCGTCGTGCTCCCCGGAGTGGAGGCCGCC
GAGCGCGCCGGGGTGCCCGCCTTCCTGGAGACCTCCGCGCCCCGCAACCTCCCCTTCTACGAGCGGCTCG
GCTTCACCGTCACCGCCGACGTCGAGGTGCCCGAAGGACCGCGCACCTGGTGCATGACCCGCAAGCCCGG
TGCCTAGGCTAGTATGTAAGCCTAGTCTTAGATAATAAAATCGCTATCCATCGAAGATGGATGTGTGTTG
GTTTTTTGTGTGTGTAACGCTAGGCGCGCCTGGTGTACCGAGAACGATCCTCTCAGTGCGAGTCTCGACG
ATCCATATCGTTGCTTGGCAGTCAGCCAGTCGGAATCCAGCTTGGGACCCAGGAAGTCCAATCGTCAGAT
ATTGTACTCAAGCCTGGTCACGGCAGCGTACCGATCTGTTTAAACCTAGATATTGATAGTCTGATCGGTC
AACGTATAATCGAGTCCTAGCTTTTGCAAACATCTATCAAGAGACAGGATCAGCAGGAGGCTTTCGCATG
AGTATTCAACATTTCCGTGTCGCCCTTATTCCCTTTTTTGCGGCATTTTGCCTTCCTGTTTTTGCTCACC
CAGAAACGCTGGTGAAAGTAAAAGATGCTGAAGATCAGTTGGGTGCGCGAGTGGGTTACATCGAACTGGA
TCTCAACAGCGGTAAGATCCTTGAGAGTTTTCGCCCCGAAGAACGCTTTCCAATGATGAGCACTTTTAAA
GTTCTGCTATGTGGCGCGGTATTATCCCGTATTGACGCCGGGCAAGAGCAACTCGGTCGCCGCATACACT
ATTCTCAGAATGACTTGGTTGAGTATTCACCAGTCACAGAAAAGCATCTTACGGATGGCATGACAGTAAG
AGAATTATGCAGTGCTGCCATAACCATGAGTGATAACACTGCGGCCAACTTACTTCTGACAACGATTGGA
GGACCGAAGGAGCTAACCGCTTTTTTGCACAACATGGGGGATCATGTAACTCGCCTTGATCGTTGGGAAC
CGGAGCTGAATGAAGCCATACCAAACGACGAGCGTGACACCACGATGCCTGTAGCAATGGCAACAACCTT
GCGTAAACTATTAACTGGCGAACTACTTACTCTAGCTTCCCGGCAACAGTTGATAGACTGGATGGAGGCG
GATAAAGTTGCAGGACCACTTCTGCGCTCGGCCCTTCCGGCTGGCTGGTTTATTGCTGATAAATCTGGAG
CCGGTGAGCGTGGGTCTCGCGGTATCATTGCAGCACTGGGGCCAGATGGTAAGCCCTCCCGTATCGTAGT
TATCTACACGACGGGGAGTCAGGCAACTATGGATGAACGAAATAGACAGATCGCTGAGATAGGTGCCTCA
CTGATTAAGCATTGGTAACCGATTCTAGGTGCATTGGCGCAGAAAAAAATGCCTGATGCGACGCTGCGCG
TCTTATACTCCCACATATGCCAGATTCAGCAACGGATACGGCTTCCCCAACTTGCCCACTTCCATACGTG
TCCTCCTTACCAGAAATTTATCCTTAAGATCCCGAATCGTTTAAACTCGACTCTGGCTCTATCGAATCTC
CGTCGTTTCGAGCTTACGCGAACAGCCGTGGCGCTCATTTGCTCGTCGGGCATCGAATCTCGTCAGCTAT
CGTCAGCTTACCTTTTTGGCAGCGATCGCGGCTCCCGACATCTTGGACCATTAGCTCCACAGGTATCTTC
TTCCCTCTAGTGGTCATAACAGCAGCTTCAGCTACCTCTCAATTCAAAAAACCCCTCAAGACCCGTTTAG
AGGCCCCAAGGGGTTATGCTATCAATCGTTGCGTTACACACACAAAAAACCAACACACATCCATCTTCGA
TGGATAGCGATTTTATTATCTAACTGCTGATCGAGTGTAG
Features (pLannotate 1.2.2; 20 found; start..end, strand, type, name):
     58..361     +  enhancer       CMV enhancer: human cytomegalovirus immediate early enhancer
    434..451     -  promoter       CMV promoter (fragment): human cytomegalovirus (CMV) immediate early promoter
    514..565     +  promoter       CMVd2 promoter: truncated human cytomegalovirus (CMV) immediate early promoter that yields moderately reduced expression relative to the full-length promoter
    640..864     +  CDS            E: VEMP_SARS2 - Experimental evidence at protein level: Swiss-Prot protein existence level 1. Plays a central role in virus morphogenesis and assembly. Acts as a viroporin and self-assembles in host membranes forming pentameric protein-lipid pores that allow ion transport. Also plays a role in the induction of apoptosis (By similarity). Regulates the localization of S protein at cis-Golgi, the place of virus budding (PubMed:33229438). May act by slowing down the cell secretory pathway (PubMed:33229438). May interfere with tight-junction stability by interacting with host MPP5. This would result i
    931..953     +  CDS            FLAG (fragment): FLAG® epitope tag, followed by an enterokinase cleavage site
   1007..1128    -  polyA_signal   SV40 poly(A) signal: SV40 polyadenylation signal
   1151..1220    -  CDS            large T antigen (fragment): large T antigen from SV40 (simian virus 40)
   1243..1289    +  terminator     T7 terminator: transcription terminator for bacteriophage T7 RNA polymerase
   1319..1455    +  terminator     rrnG terminator: transcription terminator from the E. coli ribosomal RNA rrnG operon (Albrechtsen et al., 1991)
   1500..1571    +  misc_feature   3' β-globin insulator: insulator downstream of the human β-globin locus (Farrell et al., 2002)
   1797..2385    -  rep_origin     ori: high-copy-number ColE1/pMB1/pBR322/pUC origin of replication
   2557..2621    -  CDS            bla(M) (fragment): β-lactamase lacking the signal sequence; bla(M); allows cytosolic expression of β-lactamase
   2885..4094    +  promoter       UbC promoter: human ubiquitin C promoter
   4098..4695    +  CDS            PuroR (fragment): puromycin N-acetyltransferase; pac from Streptomyces; confers resistance to puromycin
   4724..4772    +  polyA_signal   poly(A) signal: synthetic polyadenylation signal
   5038..5898    +  CDS            AmpR: β-lactamase; bla; confers resistance to ampicillin, carbenicillin, and related antibiotics
   5911..6047    +  terminator     rrnG terminator: transcription terminator from the E. coli ribosomal RNA rrnG operon (Albrechtsen et al., 1991)
   6199..6270    +  misc_feature   5' β-globin insulator: insulator upstream of the human β-globin locus (Farrell et al., 2002)
   6275..6321    -  terminator     T7 terminator: transcription terminator for bacteriophage T7 RNA polymerase
   6339..6387    -  polyA_signal   poly(A) signal: synthetic polyadenylation signal
