[The description below was written by a language model from this plasmid's Addgene catalogue record and pLannotate feature annotations shown in this document.]
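Description:
pGBW-m4252867 is a mammalian expression plasmid that carries the wild-type envelope (E) gene of SARS-CoV-2 in a pTwist_CMV_Puro_6 backbone from which an AarI site has been removed. It is propagated in E. coli as a high-copy plasmid through a ColE1/pUC-type origin and selected with ampicillin via a full-length β-lactamase gene. A short additional β-lactamase fragment is also annotated and appears to be a backbone remnant. The sequenced record is about 6.4 kb, which is broadly consistent with the stated backbone and small insert.

The E coding sequence lies downstream of the human cytomegalovirus immediate early enhancer and promoter elements, giving strong constitutive expression in transfected mammalian cells. According to the catalogue entry, the protein is fused at its C terminus to a backbone-encoded TEV protease cleavage site followed by a 3xFLAG epitope. The automated annotation flags only a FLAG fragment in this region, downstream of the E reading frame. The tag allows detection or affinity capture with anti-FLAG reagents, and the TEV site allows the tag to be removed afterwards. An SV40 polyadenylation signal terminates the transcript. A separate cassette uses the human ubiquitin C promoter to drive puromycin N-acetyltransferase, followed by a synthetic poly(A) signal, so transfected or stably expressing cells can be selected with puromycin. Bacterial terminators (T7 and rrnG), extra synthetic poly(A) signals and β-globin insulator elements flank the units, presumably to limit read-through and interference between them.

The record does not state a specific application. The design suits expression of tagged E protein, a small viroporin involved in virion assembly, for localisation, interaction or functional studies in mammalian cells.
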