Addgene plasmid #153626: pGBW-m4252867
Depositing lab: Ginkgo Bioworks & Benjie Chen.
Backbone
  Vector backbone: pTwist_CMV_Puro_6 with AarI site removed
  Backbone size w/o insert (bp): 6080
  Vector type: Mammalian Expression
  Selectable markers: Puromycin
Growth in bacteria
  Bacterial resistance: Ampicillin, 100 μg/mL
  Growth temperature: 37°C
  Growth strain: DH5alpha
  Copy number: High Copy
Gene/Insert
  Gene/Insert name: SARS-CoV-2 E (envelope) (alt names: envelope protein; E protein)
  Species: Severe acute respiratory syndrome coronavirus 2
  Insert size (bp): 221
  Mutation: wt
  Entrez Gene: E (a.k.a. GU280_gp04)
  Promoter: CMV
  Tag / fusion protein: Cleavable TEV;3xFlag (C terminal on backbone)
  Cloning method: Unknown
Resource information
  A portion of this plasmid was derived from a plasmid made by: GinkgoBioworks
Depositor comments: NCBI reference sequence: 43740570
How to cite: pGBW-m4252867 was a gift from Ginkgo Bioworks & Benjie Chen (Addgene plasmid # 153626 ; http://n2t.net/addgene:153626 ; RRID:Addgene_153626)
